>Addgene plasmid #145257 | pCFP-LacI-HOXD13(+10A)-IDR | addgene full sequence | sequence record 311640 | Addgene NGS Result
GTGTGTCAGTTAGGGTGTGGAAAGTCCCCAGGCTCCCCAGCAGGCAGAAGTATGCAAAGCATGCATCTCA
ATTAGTCAGCAACCAGGTGTGGAAAGTCCCCAGGCTCCCCAGCAGGCAGAAGTATGCAAAGCATGCATCT
CAATTAGTCAGCAACCATAGTCCCGCCCCTAACTCCGCCCATCCCGCCCCTAACTCCGCCCAGTTCCGCC
CATTCTCCGCCCCATGGCTGACTAATTTTTTTTATTTATGCAGAGGCCGAGGCCGCCTCGGCCTCTGAGC
TATTCCAGAAGTAGTGAGGAGGCTTTTTTGGAGGCCTAGGCTTTTGCAAAAAGCTAGCGCTACCGGTCGC
CACCATGGTGAGCAAGGGCGAGGAGCTGTTCACCGGGGTGGTGCCCATCCTGGTCGAGCTGGACGGCGAC
GTAAACGGCCACAAGTTCAGCGTGTCCGGCGAGGGCGAGGGCGATGCCACCTACGGCAAGCTGACCCTGA
AGTTCATCTGCACCACCGGCAAGCTGCCCGTGCCCTGGCCCACCCTCGTGACCACCCTGACCTGGGGCGT
GCAGTGCTTCAGCCGCTACCCCGACCACATGAAGCAGCACGACTTCTTCAAGTCCGCCATGCCCGAAGGC
TACGTCCAGGAGCGCACCATCTTCTTCAAGGACGACGGCAACTACAAGACCCGCGCCGAGGTGAAGTTCG
AGGGCGACACCCTGGTGAACCGCATCGAGCTGAAGGGCATCGACTTCAAGGAGGACGGCAACATCCTGGG
GCACAAGCTGGAGTACAACTACATCAGCCACAACGTCTATATCACCGCCGACAAGCAGAAGAACGGCATC
AAGGCCAACTTCAAGATCCGCCACAACATCGAGGACGGCAGCGTGCAGCTCGCCGACCACTACCAGCAGA
ACACCCCCATCGGCGACGGCCCCGTGCTGCTGCCCGACAACCACTACCTGAGCACCCAGTCCGCCCTGAG
CAAAGACCCCAACGAGAAGCGCGATCACATGGTCCTGCTGGAGTTCGTGACCGCCGCCGGGATCACTCTC
GGCATGGACGAGCTGTACAAGTCCGGACTCAGATCCATGGTGAAACCAGTAACGTTATACGATGTCGCAG
AGTATGCCGGTGTCTCTTATCAGACCGTTTCCCGCGTGGTGAACCAGGCCAGCCACGTTTCTGCGAAAAC
GCGGGAAAAAGTGGAAGCGGCGATGGCGGAGCTGAATTACATTCCCAACCGCGTGGCACAACAACTGGCG
GGCAAACAGTCGTTGCTGATTGGCGTTGCCACCTCCAGTCTGGCCCTGCACGCGCCGTCGCAAATTGTCG
CGGCGATTAAATCTCGCGCCGATCAACTGGGTGCCAGCGTGGTGGTGTCGATGGTAGAACGAAGCGGCGT
CGAAGCCTGTAAAGCGGCGGTGCACAATCTTCTCGCGCAACGCGTCAGTGGGCTGATCATTAACTATCCG
CTGGATGACCAGGATGCCATTGCTGTGGAAGCTGCCTGCACTAATGTTCCGGCGTTATTTCTTGATGTCT
CTGACCAGACACCCATCAACAGTATTATTTTCTCCCATGAAGACGGTACGCGACTGGGCGTGGAGCATCT
GGTCGCATTGGGTCACCAGCAAATCGCGCTGTTAGCGGGCCCATTAAGTTCTGTCTCGGCGCGTCTGCGT
CTGGCTGGCTGGCATAAATATCTCACTCGCAATCAAATTCAGCCGATAGCGGAACGGGAAGGCGACTGGA
GTGCCATGTCCGGTTTTCAACAAACCATGCAAATGCTGAATGAGGGCATCGTTCCCACTGCGATGCTGGT
TGCCAACGATCAGATGGCGCTGGGCGCAATGCGCGCCATTACCGAGTCCGGGCTGCGCGTTGGTGCGGAT
ATCTCGGTAGTGGGATACGACGATACCGAAGACAGCTCATGTTATATCCCGCCGTTAACCACCATCAAAC
AGGATTTTCGCCTGCTGGGGCAAACCAGCGTGGACCGCTTGCTGCAACTCTCTCAGGGCCAGGCGGTGAA
GGGCAATCAGCTGTTGCCCGTCTCACTGGTGAAAAGAAAAACCACCCTGGCGCCCAATACGCAAACCGCC
TCTCCCCGCGCGTTGGCCGATTCATTAATGCAGCTGGCACGACAGGTTTCCCGAAGCAGCCTGAGGCCTC
CTAAGAAGAAGAGGAAGGTTGGTGCACCGGGTTCTGCGGGTTCTGCCGCAGGTGGATCCGCGATCGCTTC
CCGAGCCGGTAGCTGGGACATGGACGGCCTGCGAGCGGACGGAGGCGGAGCTGGAGGAGCTCCCGCATCA
AGTAGTAGCTCAAGTGTGGCCGCTGCCGCGGCTAGCGGACAATGTAGGGGGTTTTTGTCAGCGCCTGTCT
TTGCGGGCACACATTCCGGGAGGGCCGCTGCTGCGGCTGCTGCTGCTGCTGCAGCCGCGGCGGCCGCAGC
TGCAGCTGCGGCCGCAGCAGCTGCCGCTAGTGGATTTGCCTATCCTGGGACGAGTGAGCGCACTGGTTCA
TCATCCTCATCTTCATCCAGTGCGGTAGTCGCCGCTCGGCCAGAAGCACCACCTGCAAAAGAGTGTCCGG
CCCCGACGCCAGCTGCAGCAGCAGCGGCACCGCCTTCAGCTCCTGCGTGACGTACGTCTAGAGGGCCCGA
ATTCGAGCGCCGTCGACAAGCTTGCGGCCGCAATCAGCCATACCACATTTGTAGAGGTTTTACTTGCTTT
AAAAAACCTCCCACACCTCCCCCTGAACCTGAAACATAAAATGAATGCAATTGTTGTTGTTAACTTGTTT
ATTGCAGCTTATAATGGTTACAAATAAAGCAATAGCATCACAAATTTCACAAATAAAGCATTTTTTTCAC
TGCATTCTAGTTGTGGTTTGTCCAAACTCATCAATGTATCTTAAGGCGTAAATTGTAAGCGTTAATATTT
TGTTAAAATTCGCGTTAAATTTTTGTTAAATCAGCTCATTTTTTAACCAATAGGCCGAAATCGGCAAAAT
CCCTTATAAATCAAAAGAATAGACCGAGATAGGGT
[37 nt withheld, positions 3046-3082]
AAAGAACGTGGACTCCAACGTCAAAGG
[49 nt withheld, positions 3110-3158]
T
[91 nt withheld, positions 3160-3250]
G
[124 nt withheld, positions 3252-3375]
CAGGTGGCACTTTTCGGGGAAATGTGCGCGGAACCCCTATTTGTTTATTTTTCTAAATACATTCAAATAT
GTATCCGCTCATGAGACAATAACCCTGATAAATGCTTCAATAATATTGAAAAAGGAAGAGTCCTGAGGCG
GAAAGAACCAGCTGTGGAATGTGTGTCAGTTAGGGTGTGGAAAGTCCCCAGGCTCCCCAGCAGGCAGAAG
TATGCAAAGCATGCATCTCAATTAGTCAGCAACCAGGTGTGGAAAGTCCCCAGGCTCCCCAGCAGGCAGA
AGTATGCAAAGCATGCATCTCAATTAGTCAGCAACCATAGTCCCGCCCCTAACTCCGCCCATCCCGCCCC
TAACTCCGCCCAGTTCCGCCCATTCTCCGCCCCATGGCTGACTAATTTTTTTTATTTATGCAGAGGCCGA
GGCCGCCTCGGCCTCTGAGCTATTCCAGAAGTAGTGAGGAGGCTTTTTTGGAGGCCTAGGCTTTTGCAAA
GATCGATCAAGAGACAGGATGAGGATCGTTTCGCATGATTGAACAAGATGGATTGCACGCAGGTTCTCCG
GCCGCTTGGGTGGAGAGGCTATTCGGCTATGACTGGGCACAACAGACAATCGGCTGCTCTGATGCCGCCG
TGTTCCGGCTGTCAGCGCAGGGGCGCCCGGTTCTTTTTGTCAAGACCGACCTGTCCGGTGCCCTGAATGA
ACTGCAAGACGAGGCAGCGCGGCTATCGTGGCTGGCCACGACGGGCGTTCCTTGCGCAGCTGTGCTCGAC
GTTGTCACTGAAGCGGGAAGGGACTGGCTGCTATTGGGCGAAGTGCCGGGGCAGGATCTCCTGTCATCTC
ACCTTGCTCCTGCCGAGAAAGTATCCATCATGGCTGATGCAATGCGGCGGCTGCATACGCTTGATCCGGC
TACCTGCCCATTCGACCACCAAGCGAAACATCGCATCGAGCGAGCACGTACTCGGATGGAAGCCGGTCTT
GTCGATCAGGATGATCTGGACGAAGAGCATCAGGGGCTCGCGCCAGCCGAACTGTTCGCCAGGCTCAAGG
CGAGCATGCCCGACGGCGAGGATCTCGTCGTGACCCATGGCGATGCCTGCTTGCCGAATATCATGGTGGA
AAATGGCCGCTTTTCTGGATTCATCGACTGTGGCCGGCTGGGTGTGGCGGACCGCTATCAGGACATAGCG
TTGGCTACCCGTGATATTGCTGAAGAGCTTGGCGGCGAATGGGCTGACCGCTTCCTCGTGCTTTACGGTA
TCGCCGCTCCCGATTCGCAGCGCATCGCCTTCTATCGCCTTCTTGACGAGTTCTTCTGAGCGGGACTCTG
GGGTTCGAAATGACCGACCAAGCGACGCCCAACCTGCCATCACGAGATTTCGATTCCACCGCCGCCTTCT
ATGAAAGGTTGGGCTTCGGAATCGTTTTCCGGGACGCCGGCTGGATGATCCTCCAGCGCGGGGATCTCAT
GCTGGAGTTCTTCGCCCACCCTAGGGGGAGGCTAACTGAAACACGGAAGGAGACAATACCGGAAGGAACC
CGCGCTATGACGGCAATAAAAAGACAGAATAAAACGCACGGTGTTGGGTCGTTTGTTCATAAACGCGGGG
TTCGGTCCCAGGGCTGGCACTCTGTCGATACCCCACCGAGACCCCATTGGGGCCAATACGCCCGCGTTTC
TTCCTTTTCCCCACCCCACCCCCCAAGTTCGGGTGAAGGCCCAGGGCTCGCAGCCAACGTCGGGGCGGCA
GGCCCTGCCATAGCCTCAGGTTACTCATATATACTTTAGATTGATTTAAAACTTCATTTTTAATTTAAAA
GGATCTAGGTGAAGATCCTTTTTGATAATCTCATGACCAAAATCCCTTAACGTGAGTTTTCGTTCCACTG
AGCGTCAGACCCCGTAGAAAAGATCAAAGGATCTTCTTGAGATCCTTTTTTTCTGCGCGTAATCTGCTGC
TTGCAAACAAAAAAACCACCGCTACCAGCGGTGGTTTGTTTGCCGGATCAAGAGCTACCAACTCTTTTTC
CGAAGGTAACTGGCTTCAGCAGAGCGCAGATACCAAATACTGTTCTTCTAGTGTAGCCGTAGTTAGGCCA
CCACTTCAAGAACTCTGTAGCACCGCCTACATACCTCGCTCTGCTAATCCTGTTACCAGTGGCTGCTGCC
AGTGGCGATAAGTCGTGTCTTACCGGGTTGGACTCAAGACGATAGTTACCGGATAAGGCGCAGCGGTCGG
GCTGAACGGGGGGTTCGTGCACACAGCCCAGCTTGGAGCGAACGACCTACACCGAACTGAGATACCTACA
GCGTGAGCTATGAGAAAGCGCCACGCTTCCCGAAGGGAGAAAGGCGGACAGGTATCCGGTAAGCGGCAGG
GTCGGAACAGGAGAGCGCACGAGGGAGCTTCCAGGGGGAAACGCCTGGTATCTTTATAGTCCTGTCGGGT
TTCGCCACCTCTGACTTGAGCGTCGATTTTTGTGATGCTCGTCAGGGGGGCGGAGCCTATGGAAAAACGC
CAGCAACGCGGCCTTTTTACGGTTCCTGGCCTTTTGCTGGCCTTTTGCTCACATGTTCTTTCCTGCGTTA
TCCCCTGATTCTGTGGATAACCGTATTACCGCCATGCATTAGTTATTACTGTGGAAT
Features (pLannotate 1.2.2; 14 found; start..end, strand, type, name):
      1..330     +  promoter       SV40 promoter: SV40 enhancer and early promoter
    355..1071    +  CDS            ECFP: ECFP is a basic (constitutively fluorescent) cyan fluorescent protein published in 1996, derived from Aequorea victoria. It has low acid sensitivity.
   1090..2154    +  CDS            lacI: lac repressor; lacI; The lac repressor binds to the lac operator to inhibit transcription in E. coli. This inhibition can be relieved by adding lactose or isopropyl-β-D-thiogalactopyranoside (IPTG).
   2239..2637    +  CDS            HOXD13 (fragment): HXD13_HUMAN - Also known as HOX4I. Experimental evidence at protein level: Swiss-Prot protein existence level 1. Sequence-specific transcription factor that binds gene promoters and activates their transcription (PubMed:24789103). Part of a developmental regulatory system that provides cells with specific positional identities on the anterior-posterior axis (By similarity). From Homo sapiens (Human).
   2692..2769    +  CDS            large T antigen (fragment): large T antigen from SV40 (simian virus 40)
   2792..2913    +  polyA_signal   SV40 poly(A) signal: SV40 polyadenylation signal
   2947..3375    -  rep_origin     f1 ori (sequence partly withheld): f1 bacteriophage origin of replication; arrow indicates direction of (+) strand synthesis
   3402..3506    +  promoter       AmpR promoter: bla
   3508..3865    +  promoter       SV40 promoter: SV40 enhancer and early promoter
   3900..4694    +  CDS            NeoR/KanR: aminoglycoside phosphotransferase from Tn5; aph(3')-II (or nptII); confers resistance to neomycin, kanamycin, and G418 (Geneticin®)
   4715..4867    +  CDS            ble (fragment): BLE_KLEPN - Experimental evidence at protein level: Swiss-Prot protein existence level 1. Binding protein with a strong affinity to the bleomycin family of antibiotics. Binds to CL990; an antimitotic-antibiotic compound. From Klebsiella pneumoniae.
   4926..4973    +  polyA_signal   HSV TK poly(A) signal: herpes simplex virus thymidine kinase polyadenylation signal (Cole and Stacy, 1985)
   5064..5080    -  polyA_signal   bGH poly(A) signal (fragment): bovine growth hormone polyadenylation signal
   5302..5890    +  rep_origin     ori: high-copy-number ColE1/pMB1/pBR322/pUC origin of replication
