[The description below was written by a language model from this plasmid's Addgene catalogue record and pLannotate feature annotations shown in this document.]
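Description:
pCFP-LacI-HOXD13(+10A)-IDR is a mammalian expression plasmid of about 6 kb, catalogued as built on the pEYFP-C1 backbone, that encodes a three-part fusion protein: the cyan fluorescent protein ECFP, the E. coli lac repressor LacI, and a fragment of human HOXD13 corresponding to its intrinsically disordered region (IDR). The HOXD13 portion carries an expanded alanine repeat, denoted +10A in the name. In the annotated sequence the fusion reading frame sits directly downstream of an SV40 enhancer/early promoter rather than the CMV promoter usual for C1-type vectors. It is followed by a short SV40 large T antigen fragment, which may represent a nuclear localisation signal although the record does not say so, and by an SV40 polyadenylation signal.

The backbone carries a high-copy ColE1/pUC-type origin for propagation in E. coli and an f1 origin. A single NeoR/KanR (Tn5 aminoglycoside phosphotransferase) cassette is driven by tandem bacterial (bla) and SV40 promoters and terminated by the HSV TK poly(A) signal. This arrangement gives kanamycin selection in bacteria and would permit G418 selection in mammalian cells. Small ble and bGH poly(A) fragments are also annotated and appear to be backbone remnants.

LacI binds lac operator sequences, so a fluorescent LacI fusion of this kind is typically used to tether a protein domain to an integrated lac operator array in living cells and to image what accumulates at that spot. The associated publication concerns transcriptional condensates in repeat expansion disease, which suggests the construct was used to test how alanine expansion alters the condensate behaviour of the HOXD13 IDR. The record itself states only that the plasmid expresses the fusion.
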