Addgene plasmid #145257: pCFP-LacI-HOXD13(+10A)-IDR
Purpose: Expresses fusion of ECFP-LacI and HOXD13+10A IDR
Depositing lab: Denes Hnisz. Depositing organization: Max Planck Institute for Molecular Genetics. Publication: Unblending of Transcriptional Condensates in Human Repeat Expansion Disease. Basu S, Mackowiak SD, Niskanen H, Knezevic D, Asimi V, Grosswendt S, Geertsema H, Ali S, Jerkovic I, Ewers H, Mundlos S, Meissner A, Ibrahim DM, Hnisz D. Cell. 2020 May 28;181(5):1062-1079.e30. doi: 10.1016/j.cell.2020.04.018. Epub 2020 May 7. PubMed 32386547.
Backbone
  Vector backbone: pEYFP-C1
  Vector type: Mammalian Expression
Growth in bacteria
  Bacterial resistance: Kanamycin, 50 μg/mL
  Growth temperature: 37°C
  Growth strain: DH5alpha
  Copy number: High Copy
Gene/Insert
  Gene/Insert name: HOXD13(+10A)-IDR
  Species: H. sapiens (human)
  Mutation: A-repeat expanded
  Entrez Gene: HOXD13 (a.k.a. BDE, BDSD, HOX4I, SPD, SPD1)
  Cloning method: Restriction Enzyme; 5′ cloning site Unknown (unknown if destroyed)
  Sequencing primers: 5′ CAATACGCAAACCGCCTCTC; 3′ ttgatgagtttggacaaaccac
Terms and licenses: Academic/Nonprofit Terms; Industry Terms: Not Available to Industry
How to cite: pCFP-LacI-HOXD13(+10A)-IDR was a gift from Denes Hnisz (Addgene plasmid # 145257 ; http://n2t.net/addgene:145257 ; RRID:Addgene_145257)
